Addgene plasmid #71108: pCW-Flag-CtIP
Purpose: mammalian expession of Flag-CtlP
Depositing lab: Daniel Durocher. Depositing organization: Sinai Health System. Publication: A mechanism for the suppression of homologous recombination in G1 cells. Orthwein A, Noordermeer SM, Wilson MD, Landry S, Enchev RI, Sherker A, Munro M, Pinder J, Salsman J, Dellaire G, Xia B, Peter M, Durocher D. Nature. 2015 Dec 9. doi: 10.1038/nature16142. PubMed 26649820.
Backbone
  Vector backbone: pCW57.1
  Backbone manufacturer: David Root; Addgene plasmid #41393
  Vector type: Mammalian Expression, Lentiviral
Growth in bacteria
  Bacterial resistance: Ampicillin, 100 μg/mL
  Growth temperature: 37°C
  Growth strain: NEB Stable
  Copy number: High Copy
Gene/Insert
  Gene/Insert name: CtlP
  Species: H. sapiens (human)
  Mutation: Please see Depositor Comments
  Promoter: TRE promoter, Tet ON
  Tag / fusion protein: Flag (N terminal on insert)
  Cloning method: Gateway Cloning
  Sequencing primers: 5′ LNCX; 3′ O.PGK1b-R (GAACGGACGTGAAGAATGTG)
Terms and licenses: Academic/Nonprofit Terms; Industry Terms: Not Available to Industry
Depositor comments: siRNA resistant construct. Custom CtlP siRNA (Dharmacon) sequence: GCUAAAACAGGAACGAAUC Addgene NGS identified L278I and M544T point mutations within the CtlP insert. The depositing laboratory has confirmed that the plasmid functions as described in their publication
How to cite: pCW-Flag-CtIP was a gift from Daniel Durocher (Addgene plasmid # 71108 ; http://n2t.net/addgene:71108 ; RRID:Addgene_71108)
