[The description below was written by a language model from this plasmid's Addgene catalogue record and pLannotate feature annotations shown in this document.]
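Description:
pCW-Flag-CtIP is a doxycycline-inducible, self-inactivating HIV-1-based lentiviral expression vector built on the pCW57.1 backbone for expressing Flag-tagged human CtIP (RBBP8) in mammalian cells. In bacteria it is maintained through a high-copy ColE1/pUC-type origin and selected with ampicillin via the β-lactamase gene. The viral portion has the layout of a third-generation transfer plasmid. An RSV promoter fused to a truncated 5' LTR drives genomic RNA production, followed by the Ψ packaging signal, a gag fragment, the RRE for Rev-dependent nuclear export and the cPPT/CTS. A WPRE and a ΔU3 3' LTR close the proviral cassette. An SV40 poly(A) signal and SV40 origin lie just outside it.

The payload was introduced by Gateway cloning and sits between attB1 and attB2 sites downstream of the tight TRE promoter, which consists of seven tet operators and a minimal CMV promoter. An N-terminal Flag epitope (annotated as a partial 3xFLAG match) precedes the CtIP coding sequence. CtIP is an endonuclease that works with the MRN complex in DNA-end resection, the first step of homologous recombination repair. A second cassette driven by the human PGK promoter carries the puromycin resistance gene followed by an rtTA3-type reverse tetracycline transactivator. Transduced cells can therefore be selected with puromycin, and they carry their own Tet-On activator to switch on CtIP when doxycycline is added.

The insert is siRNA-resistant, which suits it to complementation experiments in which endogenous CtIP is depleted. Repository sequencing found L278I and M544T substitutions in the insert, and the depositing laboratory has confirmed that the plasmid functions as published.
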