Features (pLannotate 1.2.2; 30 found; start..end, strand, type, name):
     41..158     +  misc_feature   cPPT/CTS: central polypurine tract and central termination sequence of HIV-1
    212..526     +  promoter       tight TRE promoter: Tet-responsive promoter PTight, consisting of seven tet operator sequences followed by the minimal CMV promoter
    547..571     +  protein_bind   attB1: mutant version of attB; recombination site for the Gateway® BP reaction BP Clonase™
    580..604     +  CDS            3xFLAG (fragment): three tandem FLAG® epitope tags
    644..3334    +  CDS            RBBP8: CTIP_HUMAN - Also known as CTIP. Experimental evidence at protein level: Swiss-Prot protein existence level 1. Endonuclease that cooperates with the MRE11-RAD50-NBN (MRN) complex in DNA-end resection, the first step of double-strand break (DSB) repair through the homologous recombination (HR) pathway (PubMed:17965729, PubMed:19202191, PubMed:19759395, PubMed:20064462). HR is restricted to S and G2 phases of the cell cycle and preferentially repairs DSBs resulting from replication fork collapse (PubMed:17965729, PubMed:19202191). Key determinant of DSB repair pathway choice, as it commits cells
   3339..3363    -  protein_bind   attB2: mutant version of attB; recombination site for the Gateway® BP reaction BP Clonase™
   3380..3398    +  CDS            9xHis (fragment): 9xHis affinity tag
   3408..3918    +  promoter       hPGK promoter: human phosphoglycerate kinase 1 promoter
   3928..4524    +  CDS            PuroR (fragment): puromycin N-acetyltransferase; pac from Streptomyces; confers resistance to puromycin
   4579..5276    +  CDS            rtTA3 (fragment): reverse tetracycline transactivator 3 activates expression from Tet-responsive promoters in the presence of doxycycline
   5206..5316    +  CDS            VP48: 3 tandem repeats of the minimal activation domain of herpes simplex virus VP16 (Cheng et al., 2013)
   5352..5900    +  misc_feature   WPRE (fragment): woodchuck hepatitis virus posttranscriptional regulatory element
   5926..5997    +  CDS            nef (fragment): NEF_HV1Z2 - Experimental evidence at protein level: Swiss-Prot protein existence level 1. Extracellular Nef protein targets CD4(+) T-lymphocytes for apoptosis by interacting with CXCR4 surface receptors. From Human immunodeficiency virus type 1 group M subtype D (isolate Z2/CDC-Z34) (HIV-1).
   5999..6232    +  LTR            3' LTR (ΔU3): self-inactivating 3' long terminal repeat (LTR) from HIV-1
   6304..6425    +  polyA_signal   SV40 poly(A) signal: SV40 polyadenylation signal
   6465..6600    +  rep_origin     SV40 ori: SV40 origin of replication
   6608..6671    +  promoter       AmpR promoter: bla
   6672..7532    +  CDS            AmpR: β-lactamase; bla; confers resistance to ampicillin, carbenicillin, and related antibiotics
   7703..8291    +  rep_origin     ori: high-copy-number ColE1/pMB1/pBR322/pUC origin of replication
   8474..8566    +  CDS            lacI (fragment): lac repressor; lacI; The lac repressor binds to the lac operator to inhibit transcription in E. coli. This inhibition can be relieved by adding lactose or isopropyl-β-D-thiogalactopyranoside (IPTG).
   8579..8600    +  protein_bind   CAP binding site: CAP binding activates transcription in the presence of cAMP. E. coli catabolite activator protein
   8615..8645    +  promoter       lac promoter: promoter for the E. coli lac operon
   8653..8669    +  protein_bind   lac operator: The lac repressor binds to the lac operator to inhibit transcription in E. coli. This inhibition can be relieved by adding lactose or isopropyl-β-D-thiogalactopyranoside (IPTG). lac repressor encoded by lacI
   8714..8732    +  promoter       T3 promoter: promoter for bacteriophage T3 RNA polymerase
   8760..8986    +  promoter       RSV promoter: Rous sarcoma virus enhancer/promoter
   8987..9167    +  LTR            5' LTR (truncated): truncated 5' long terminal repeat (LTR) from HIV-1
   9214..9339    +  misc_feature   HIV-1 Ψ: packaging signal of human immunodeficiency virus type 1
   9323..9686    +  CDS            HIV-1 gag (fragment): gag protein from human immunodeficiency virus 1; gag
   9832..10065   +  misc_feature   RRE: The Rev response element (RRE) of HIV-1 allows for Rev-dependent mRNA export from the nucleus to the cytoplasm.
  10442..10466   +  CDS            Rev (fragment): human immunodeficiency virus 1 (HIV-1) Rev protein; rev; enhances nuclear export of unspliced and incompletely spliced viral mRNAs
>Addgene plasmid #71108 | pCW-Flag-CtIP | addgene full sequence | sequence record 265189 | Addgene NGS Result
AATTCTCGACCTCGAGACAAATGGCAGTATTCATCCACAATTTTAAAAGAAAAGGGGGGATTGGGGGGTA
CAGTGCAGGGGAAAGAATAGTAGACATAATAGCAACAGACATACAAACTAAAGAATTACAAAAACAAATT
ACAAAAATTCAAAATTTTCGGGTTTATTACAGGGACAGCAGAGATCCACTTTGGCCGCGAATCGATATGT
CGAGTTTACTCCCTATCAGTGATAGAGAACGTATGTCGAGTTTACTCCCTATCAGTGATAGAGAACGATG
TCGAGTTTACTCCCTATCAGTGATAGAGAACGTATGTCGAGTTTACTCCCTATCAGTGATAGAGAACGTA
TGTCGAGTTTACTCCCTATCAGTGATAGAGAACGTATGTCGAGTTTATCCCTATCAGTGATAGAGAACGT
ATGTCGAGTTTACTCCCTATCAGTGATAGAGAACGTATGTCGAGGTAGGCGTGTACGGTGGGAGGCCTAT
ATAAGCAGAGCTCGTTTAGTGAACCGTCAGATCGCCTGGAGAATTGGCTAGCATCAACAAGTTTGTACAA
AAAAGCAGGCTACCACCATGGACTACAAAGACGATGACGATAAAGCCGCCAGTTTAAACGGCGCGCCATT
AATTAAGGATCCAATGAACATCTCGGGAAGCAGCTGTGGAAGCCCTAACTCTGCAGATACATCTAGTGAC
TTTAAGGACCTTTGGACAAAACTAAAAGAATGTCATGATAGAGAAGTACAAGGTTTACAAGTAAAAGTAA
CCAAGTTGAAGCAGGAACGAATCTTAGATGCACAAAGACTAGAAGAATTCTTCACCAAAAATCAACAGCT
GAGGGAACAGCAGAAAGTCCTTCATGAAACCATTAAAGTTTTAGAAGATCGGTTAAGAGCAGGCTTATGT
GATCGCTGTGCAGTAACTGAAGAACATATGCGGAAAAAACAGCAAGAGTTTGAAAATATCCGGCAGCAGA
ATCTTAAACTTATTACAGAACTTATGAATGAAAGGAATACTCTACAGGAAGAAAATAAAAAGCTTTCTGA
ACAACTCCAGCAGAAAATTGAGAATGATCAACAGCATCAAGCAGCTGAGCTTGAATGTGAGGAAGACGTT
ATTCCAGATTCACCGATAACAGCCTTCTCATTTTCTGGCGTTAACCGGCTACGAAGAAAGGAGAACCCCC
ATGTCCGATACATAGAACAAACACATACTAAATTGGAGCACTCTGTGTGTGCAAATGAAATGAGAAAAGT
TTCCAAGTCTTCAACTCATCCACAACATAATCCTAATGAAAATGAAATTCTAGTAGCTGACACTTATGAC
CAAAGTCAATCTCCAATGGCCAAAGCACATGGAACAAGCAGCTATACCCCTGATAAGTCATCTTTTAATT
TAGCTACAGTTGTTGCTGAAACACTTGGACTTGGTGTTCAAGAAGAATCTGAAACTCAAGGTCCCATGAG
CCCCATTGGTGATGAGCTCTACCACTGTCTGGAAGGAAATCACAAGAAACAGCCTTTTGAGGAATCTACA
AGAAATACTGAAGATAGTTTAAGATTTTCAGATTCTACTTCAAAGACTCCTCCTCAAGAAGAATTACCTA
CTCGAGTGTCATCTCCTGTATTTGGAGCTACCTCTAGTATCAAAAGTGGTTTAGATTTGAATACAAGTTT
GTCCCCTTCTCTTTTACAGCCTGGGAAAAAAAAACATCTGAAAACACTCCCTTTTAGCAACACTTGTATA
TCTAGATTAGAAAAAACTAGATCAAAATCTGAAGATAGTGCCCTTTTCACACATCACAGTCTTGGGTCTG
AAGTGAACAAGATCATTATCCAGTCATCTAATAAACAGATACTTATAAATAAAAATATAAGTGAATCCCT
AGGTGAACAGAATAGGACTGAGTACGGTAAAGATTCTAACACTGATAAACATTTGGAGCCCCTGAAATCA
TTGGGAGGCCGAACATCCAAAAGGAAGAAAACTGAGGAAGAAAGTGAACATGAAGTAAGCTGCCCCCAAG
CTTCTTTTGATAAAGAAAATGCTTTCCCTTTTCCAATGGATAATCAGTTTTCCATGAATGGAGACTGTGT
GATGGATAAACCTCTGGATCTGTCTGATCGATTTTCAGCTATTCAGCGTCAAGAGAAAAGCCAAGGAAGT
GAGACTTCTAAAAACAAATTTAGGCAAGTGACTCTTTATGAGGCTTTGAAGACCATTCCAAAGGGCTTTT
CCTCAAGCCGTAAGGCCTCAGATGGCAACTGCACGTTGCCCAAAGATTCCCCAGGGGAGCCCTGTTCACA
GGAATGCATCATCCTTCAGCCCTTGAATAAATGCTCTCCAGACAATAAACCATCATTACAAATAAAAGAA
GAAAATGCTGTCTTTAAAATTCCTCTACGTCCACGTGAAAGTTTGGAGACTGAGAATGTTTTAGATGACA
TAAAGAGTGCTGGTTCTCATGAGCCAATAAAAATACAAACCAGGTCAGACCATGGAGGATGTGAACTTGC
ATCAGTTCTTCAGTTAAATCCATGTAGAACTGGTAAAATAAAGTCTCTACAAAACAACCAAGATGTATCC
TTTGAAAATATCCAGTGGAGTATAGATCCGGGAGCAGACCTTTCTCAGTATAAAATGGATGTTACTGTAA
TAGATACAAAGGATGGCAGTCAGTCAAAATTAGGAGGAGAGACAGTAGACATGGACTGTACATTGGTTAG
TGAAACCGTTCTCTTAAAAATGAAGAAACAAGAGCAGAAGGGAGAAAAAAGTTCAAATGAAGAAAGAAAA
ATGAATGATAGCTTGGAAGATATGTTTGATCGGACAACACATGAAGAGTATGAATCCTGTTTGGCAGACA
GTTTCTCCCAAGCAGCAGATGAAGAGGAGGAATTGTCTACTGCCACAAAGAAACTACACACTCATGGTGA
TAAACAAGACAAAGTCAAGCAGAAAGCGTTTGTGGAGCCGTATTTTAAAGGTGATGAAAGAGAGACTAGC
TTGCAAAATTTTCCTCATATTGAGGTGGTTCGGAAAAAAGAGGAGAGAAGAAAACTGCTTGGGCACACGT
GTAAGGAATGTGAAATTTATTATGCAGATATGCCAGCAGAAGAAAGAGAAAAGAAATTGGCTTCCTGCTC
AAGACACCGATTCCGCTACATTCCACCCAACACACCAGAGAATTTTTGGGAAGTTGGTTTTCCTTCCACT
CAGACTTGTATGGAAAGAGGTTATATTAAGGAAGATCTTGATCCTTGTCCTCGTCCAAAAAGACGTCAGC
CTTACAACGCAATATTTTCTCCAAAAGGCAAGGAGCAGAAGACATAGGACCCAGCTTTCTTGTACAAAGT
GGTTTAGTAATGAACCGGTCCACCACCACCACCACCACTAAGGATCCGGGGTTGGGGTTGCGCCTTTTCC
AAGGCAGCCCTGGGTTTGCGCAGGGACGCGGCTGCTCTGGGCGTGGTTCCGGGAAACGCAGCGGCGCCGA
CCCTGGGTCTCGCACATTCTTCACGTCCGTTCGCAGCGTCACCCGGATCTTCGCCGCTACCCTTGTGGGC
CCCCCGGCGACGCTTCCTGCTCCGCCCCTAAGTCGGGAAGGTTCCTTGCGGTTCGCGGCGTGCCGGACGT
GACAAACGGAAGCCGCACGTCTCACTAGTACCCTCGCAGACGGACAGCGCCAGGGAGCAATGGCAGCGCG
CCGACCGCGATGGGCTGTGGCCAATAGCGGCTGCTCAGCAGGGCGCGCCGAGAGCAGCGGCCGGGAAGGG
GCGGTGCGGGAGGCGGGGTGTGGGGCGGTAGTGTGGGCCCTGTTCCTGCCCGCGCGGTGTTCCGCATTCT
GCAAGCCTCCGGAGCGCACGTCGGCAGTCGGCTCCCTCGTTGACCGAATCACCGACCTCTCTCCCCAGCA
ATTCACCATGACCGAGTACAAGCCCACGGTGCGCCTCGCCACCCGCGACGACGTCCCCAGGGCCGTACGC
ACCCTCGCCGCCGCGTTCGCCGACTACCCCGCCACGCGCCACACCGTCGATCCGGACCGCCACATCGAGC
GGGTCACCGAGCTGCAAGAACTCTTCCTCACGCGCGTCGGGCTCGACATCGGCAAGGTGTGGGTCGCGGA
CGACGGCGCCGCGGTGGCGGTCTGGACCACGCCGGAGAGCGTCGAAGCGGGGGCGGTGTTCGCCGAGATC
GGCCCGCGCATGGCCGAGTTGAGCGGTTCCCGGCTGGCCGCGCAGCAACAGATGGAAGGCCTCCTGGCGC
CGCACCGGCCCAAGGAGCCCGCGTGGTTCCTGGCCACCGTCGGCGTCTCGCCCGACCACCAGGGCAAGGG
TCTGGGCAGCGCCGTCGTGCTCCCCGGAGTGGAGGCGGCCGAGCGCGCCGGGGTGCCCGCCTTCCTGGAG
ACCTCCGCGCCCCGCAACCTCCCCTTCTACGAGCGGCTCGGCTTCACCGTCACCGCCGACGTCGAGGTGC
CCGAAGGACCGCGCACCTGGTGCATGACCCGCAAGCCCGGTGCCGAAGGTAGAGGTTCTCTCCTCACTTG
TGGTGATGTTGAAGAAAACCCTGGTCCAATGTCTAGACTGGACAAGAGCAAAGTCATAAACGGAGCTCTG
GAATTACTCAATGGTGTCGGTATCGAAGGCCTGACGACAAGGAAACTCGCTCAAAAGCTGGGAGTTGAGC
AGCCTACCCTGTACTGGCACGTGAAGAACAAGCGGGCCCTGCTCGATGCCCTGCCAATCGAGATGCTGGA
CAGGCATCATACCCACTTCTGCCCCCTGGAAGGCGAGTCATGGCAAGACTTTCTGCGGAACAACGCCAAG
TCATACCGCTGTGCTCTCCTCTCACATCGCGACGGGGCTAAAGTGCATCTCGGCACCCGCCCAACAGAGA
AACAGTACGAAACCCTGGAAAATCAGCTCGCGTTCCTGTGTCAGCAAGGCTTCTCCCTGGAGAACGCACT
GTACGCTCTGTCCGCCGTGGGCCACTTTACACTGGGCTGCGTATTGGAGGAACAGGAGCATCAAGTAGCA
AAAGAGGAAAGAGAGACACCTACCACCGATTCTATGCCCCCACTTCTGAGACAAGCAATTGAGCTGTTCG
ACCGGCAGGGAGCCGAACCTGCCTTCCTTTTCGGCCTGGAACTAATCATATGTGGCCTGGAGAAACAGCT
AAAGTGCGAAAGCGGCGGGCCGACCGACGCCCTTGACGATTTTGACTTAGACATGCTCCCAGCCGATGCC
CTTGACGACTTTGACCTTGATATGCTGCCTGCTGACGCTCTTGACGATTTTGACCTTGACATGCTCCCCG
GGTAACTAAGTAAGGATCGATCCAAGATATCGTATTCTTAACTATGTTGCTCCTTTTACGCTATGTGGAT
ACGCTGCTTTAATGCCTTTGTATCATGCTATTGCTTCCCGTATGGCTTTCATTTTCTCCTCCTTGTATAA
ATCCTGGTTGCTGTCTCTTTATGAGGAGTTGTGGCCCGTTGTCAGGCAACGTGGCGTGGTGTGCACTGTG
TTTGCTGACGCAACCCCCACTGGTTGGGGCATTGCCACCACCTGTCAGCTCCTTTCCGGGACTTTCGCTT
TCCCCCTCCCTATTGCCACGGCGGAACTCATCGCCGCCTGCCTTGCCCGCTGCTGGACAGGGGCTCGGCT
GTTGGGCACTGACAATTCCGTGGTGTTGTCGGGGAAGCTGACGTCCTTTCCATGGCTGCTCGCCTGTGTT
GCCACCTGGATTCTGCGCGGGACGTCCTTCTGCTACGTCCCTTCGGCCCTCAATCCAGCGGACCTTCCTT
CCCGCGGCCTGCTGCCGGCTCTGCGGCCTCTTCCGCGTCTTCGCCTTCGCCCTCAGACGAGTCGGATCTC
CCTTTGGGCCGCCTCCCCGCCTGTTTCGCCTCGGCGTCCGGACTAGAGGTACCTTTAAGACCAATGACTT
ACAAGGCAGCTGTAGATCTTAGCCACTTTTTAAAAGAAAAGGGGGGACTGGAAGGGCTAATTCACTCCCA
ACGAAGACAAGATCTGCTTTTTGCTTGTACTGGGTCTCTCTGGTTAGACCAGATCTGAGCCTGGGAGCTC
TCTGGCTAACTAGGGAACCCACTGCTTAAGCCTCAATAAAGCTTGCCTTGAGTGCTTCAAGTAGTGTGTG
CCCGTCTGTTGTGTGACTCTGGTAACTAGAGATCCCTCAGACCCTTTTAGTCAGTGTGGAAAATCTCTAG
CAGTAGTAGTTCATGTCATCTTATTATTCAGTATTTATAACTTGCAAAGAAATGAATATCAGAGAGTGAG
AGGAACTTGTTTATTGCAGCTTATAATGGTTACAAATAAAGCAATAGCATCACAAATTTCACAAATAAAG
CATTTTTTTCACTGCATTCTAGTTGTGGTTTGTCCAAACTCATCAATGTATCTTATCATGTCTGGCTCTA
GCTATCCCGCCCCTAACTCCGCCCATCCCGCCCCTAACTCCGCCCAGTTCCGCCCATTCTCCGCCCCATG
GCTGACTAATTTTTTTTATTTATGCAGAGGCCGAGGCCGCCTCGGCCTCTGAGCTATTCCAGAAGTAGTG
AGGAGGCTTTTTTGGAGGCCTTTCAAATATGTATCCGCTCATGAGACAATAACCCTGATAAATGCTTCAA
TAATATTGAAAAAGGAAGAGTATGAGTATTCAACATTTCCGTGTCGCCCTTATTCCCTTTTTTGCGGCAT
TTTGCCTTCCTGTTTTTGCTCACCCAGAAACGCTGGTGAAAGTAAAAGATGCTGAAGATCAGTTGGGTGC
ACGAGTGGGTTACATCGAACTGGATCTCAACAGCGGTAAGATCCTTGAGAGTTTTCGCCCCGAAGAACGT
TTTCCAATGATGAGCACTTTTAAAGTTCTGCTATGTGGCGCGGTATTATCCCGTATTGACGCCGGGCAAG
AGCAACTCGGTCGCCGCATACACTATTCTCAGAATGACTTGGTTGAGTACTCACCAGTCACAGAAAAGCA
TCTTACGGATGGCATGACAGTAAGAGAATTATGCAGTGCTGCCATAACCATGAGTGATAACACTGCGGCC
AACTTACTTCTGACAACGATCGGAGGACCGAAGGAGCTAACCGCTTTTTTGCACAACATGGGGGATCATG
TAACTCGCCTTGATCGTTGGGAACCGGAGCTGAATGAAGCCATACCAAACGACGAGCGTGACACCACGAT
GCCTGTAGCAATGGCAACAACGTTGCGCAAACTATTAACTGGCGAACTACTTACTCTAGCTTCCCGGCAA
CAATTAATAGACTGGATGGAGGCGGATAAAGTTGCAGGACCACTTCTGCGCTCGGCCCTTCCGGCTGGCT
GGTTTATTGCTGATAAATCTGGAGCCGGTGAGCGTGGGTCTCGCGGTATCATTGCAGCACTGGGGCCAGA
TGGTAAGCCCTCCCGTATCGTAGTTATCTACACGACGGGGAGTCAGGCAACTATGGATGAACGAAATAGA
CAGATCGCTGAGATAGGTGCCTCACTGATTAAGCATTGGTAACTGTCAGACCAAGTTTACTCATATATAC
TTTAGATTGATTTAAAACTTCATTTTTAATTTAAAAGGATCTAGGTGAAGATCCTTTTTGATAATCTCAT
GACCAAAATCCCTTAACGTGAGTTTTCGTTCCACTGAGCGTCAGACCCCGTAGAAAAGATCAAAGGATCT
TCTTGAGATCCTTTTTTTCTGCGCGTAATCTGCTGCTTGCAAACAAAAAAACCACCGCTACCAGCGGTGG
TTTGTTTGCCGGATCAAGAGCTACCAACTCTTTTTCCGAAGGTAACTGGCTTCAGCAGAGCGCAGATACC
AAATACTGTTCTTCTAGTGTAGCCGTAGTTAGGCCACCACTTCAAGAACTCTGTAGCACCGCCTACATAC
CTCGCTCTGCTAATCCTGTTACCAGTGGCTGCTGCCAGTGGCGATAAGTCGTGTCTTACCGGGTTGGACT
CAAGACGATAGTTACCGGATAAGGCGCAGCGGTCGGGCTGAACGGGGGGTTCGTGCACACAGCCCAGCTT
GGAGCGAACGACCTACACCGAACTGAGATACCTACAGCGTGAGCTATGAGAAAGCGCCACGCTTCCCGAA
GGGAGAAAGGCGGACAGGTATCCGGTAAGCGGCAGGGTCGGAACAGGAGAGCGCACGAGGGAGCTTCCAG
GGGGAAACGCCTGGTATCTTTATAGTCCTGTCGGGTTTCGCCACCTCTGACTTGAGCGTCGATTTTTGTG
ATGCTCGTCAGGGGGGCGGAGCCTATGGAAAAACGCCAGCAACGCGGCCTTTTTACGGTTCCTGGCCTTT
TGCTGGCCTTTTGCTCACATGTTCTTTCCTGCGTTATCCCCTGATTCTGTGGATAACCGTATTACCGCCT
TTGAGTGAGCTGATACCGCTCGCCGCAGCCGAACGACCGAGCGCAGCGAGTCAGTGAGCGAGGAAGCGGA
AGAGCGCCCAATACGCAAACCGCCTCTCCCCGCGCGTTGGCCGATTCATTAATGCAGCTGGCACGACAGG
TTTCCCGACTGGAAAGCGGGCAGTGAGCGCAACGCAATTAATGTGAGTTAGCTCACTCATTAGGCACCCC
AGGCTTTACACTTTATGCTTCCGGCTCGTATGTTGTGTGGAATTGTGAGCGGATAACAATTTCACACAGG
AAACAGCTATGACCATGATTACGCCAAGCGCGCAATTAACCCTCACTAAAGGGAACAAAAGCTGGAGCTG
CAAGCTTAATGTAGTCTTATGCAATACTCTTGTAGTCTTGCAACATGGTAACGATGAGTTAGCAACATGC
CTTACAAGGAGAGAAAAAGCACCGTGCATGCCGATTGGTGGAAGTAAGGTGGTACGATCGTGCCTTATTA
GGAAGGCAACAGACGGGTCTGACATGGATTGGACGAACCACTGAATTGCCGCATTGCAGAGATATTGTAT
TTAAGTGCCTAGCTCGATACATAAACGGGTCTCTCTGGTTAGACCAGATCTGAGCCTGGGAGCTCTCTGG
CTAACTAGGGAACCCACTGCTTAAGCCTCAATAAAGCTTGCCTTGAGTGCTTCAAGTAGTGTGTGCCCGT
CTGTTGTGTGACTCTGGTAACTAGAGATCCCTCAGACCCTTTTAGTCAGTGTGGAAAATCTCTAGCAGTG
GCGCCCGAACAGGGACTTGAAAGCGAAAGGGAAACCAGAGGAGCTCTCTCGACGCAGGACTCGGCTTGCT
GAAGCGCGCACGGCAAGAGGCGAGGGGCGGCGACTGGTGAGTACGCCAAAAATTTTGACTAGCGGAGGCT
AGAAGGAGAGAGATGGGTGCGAGAGCGTCAGTATTAAGCGGGGGAGAATTAGATCGCGATGGGAAAAAAT
TCGGTTAAGGCCAGGGGGAAAGAAAAAATATAAATTAAAACATATAGTATGGGCAAGCAGGGAGCTAGAA
CGATTCGCAGTTAATCCTGGCCTGTTAGAAACATCAGAAGGCTGTAGACAAATACTGGGACAGCTACAAC
CATCCCTTCAGACAGGATCAGAAGAACTTAGATCATTATATAATACAGTAGCAACCCTCTATTGTGTGCA
TCAAAGGATAGAGATAAAAGACACCAAGGAAGCTTTAGACAAGATAGAGGAAGAGCAAAACAAAAGTAAG
ACCACCGCACAGCAAGCGGCCGCTGATCTTCAGACCTGGAGGAGGAGATATGAGGGACAATTGGAGAAGT
GAATTATATAAATATAAAGTAGTAAAAATTGAACCATTAGGAGTAGCACCCACCAAGGCAAAGAGAAGAG
TGGTGCAGAGAGAAAAAAGAGCAGTGGGAATAGGAGCTTTGTTCCTTGGGTTCTTGGGAGCAGCAGGAAG
CACTATGGGCGCAGCGTCAATGACGCTGACGGTACAGGCCAGACAATTATTGTCTGGTATAGTGCAGCAG
CAGAACAATTTGCTGAGGGCTATTGAGGCGCAACAGCATCTGTTGCAACTCACAGTCTGGGGCATCAAGC
AGCTCCAGGCAAGAATCCTGGCTGTGGAAAGATACCTAAAGGATCAACAGCTCCTGGGGATTTGGGGTTG
CTCTGGAAAACTCATTTGCACCACTGCTGTGCCTTGGAATGCTAGTTGGAGTAATAAATCTCTGGAACAG
ATTTGGAATCACACGACCTGGATGGAGTGGGACAGAGAAATTAACAATTACACAAGCTTAATACACTCCT
TAATTGAAGAATCGCAAAACCAGCAAGAAAAGAATGAACAAGAATTATTGGAATTAGATAAATGGGCAAG
TTTGTGGAATTGGTTTAACATAACAAATTGGCTGTGGTATATAAAATTATTCATAATGATAGTAGGAGGC
TTGGTAGGTTTAAGAATAGTTTTTGCTGTACTTTCTATAGTGAATAGAGTTAGGCAGGGATATTCACCAT
TATCGTTTCAGACCCACCTCCCAACCCCGAGGGGAC
