>Addgene plasmid #71108 | pCW-Flag-CtIP | addgene partial sequence | sequence record 128842 | LNCX 5'-AGCTCGTTTAGTGAACCGTCAGATC-3'
AAGCAGGCTACCACCATGGACTACAAAGACGATGACGATAAAGCCGCCAGTTTAAACGGCGCGCCATTAA
TTAAGGATCCAATGAACATCTCGGGAAGCAGCTGTGGAAGCCCTAACTCTGCAGATACATCTAGTGACTT
TAAGGACCTTTGGACAAAACTAAAAGAATGTCATGATAGAGAAGTACAAGGTTTACAAGTAAAAGTAACC
AAGTTGAAGCAGGAACGAATCTTAGATGCACAAAGACTAGAAGAATTCTTCACCAAAAATCAACAGCTGA
GGGAACAGCAGAAAGTCCTTCATGAAACCATTAAAGTTTTAGAAGATCGGTTAAGAGCAGGCTTATGTGA
TCGCTGTGCAGTAACTGAAGAACATATGCGGAAAAAACAGCAAGAGTTTGAAAATATCCGGCAGCAGAAT
CTTAAACTTATTACAGAACTTATGAATGAAAGGAATACTCTACAGGAAGAAAATAAAAAGCTTTCTGAAC
AACTCCAGCAGAAAATTGAGAATGATCAACAGCATCAAGCAGCTGAGCTTGAATGTGAGGAAGACGTTAT
TCCAGATTCACCGATAACAGCCTTCTCATTTTCTGGCGTTAACCGGCTACGAAGAAAGGAGAACCCCCAT
GTCCGATACATAGAACAAACACATACTAAATTGGAGCACTCTGTGTGTGCAAATGAAATGAGAAAAGTTT
CCAAGTCTTCAACTCATCCACAACATAATCCTAATGAAAATGAAATTCTAGTAGCTGACACTTATGACCA
AAGTCAATCTCCAATGGCCAAAGCACATGGAACAAGCAGCTATACC
