>Addgene plasmid #71108 | pCW-Flag-CtIP | addgene partial sequence | sequence record 129547 | O_PGK1b-R 5'-GAACGGACGTGAAGAATGTG-3'
CACGCCCAGAGCAGCCGCGTCCCTGCGCAAACCCAGGGCTGCCTTGGAAAAGGCGCAACCCCAACCCCGG
ATCCTTAGTGGTGGTGGTGGTGGTGGACCGGTTCATTACTAAACCACTTTGTACAAGAAAGCTGGGTCCT
ATGTCTTCTGCTCCTTGCCTTTTGGAGAAAATATTGCGTTGTAAGGCTGACGTCTTTTTGGACGAGGACA
AGGATCAAGATCTTCCTTAATATAACCTCTTTCCATACAAGTCTGAGTGGAAGGAAAACCAACTTCCCAA
AAATTCTCTGGTGTGTTGGGTGGAATGTAGCGGAATCGGTGTCTTGAGCAGGAAGCCAATTTCTTTTCTC
TTTCTTCTGCTGGCATATCTGCATAATAAATTTCACATTCCTTACACGTGTGCCCAAGCAGTTTTCTTCT
CTCCTCTTTTTTCCGAACCACCTCAATATGAGGAAAATTTTGCAAGCTAGTCTCTCTTTCATCACCTTTA
AAATACGGCTCCACAAACGCTTTCTGCTTGACTTTGTCTTGTTTATCACCATGAGTGTGTAGTTTCTTTG
TGGCAGTAGACAATTCCTCCTCTTCATCTGCTGCTTGGGAGAAACTGTCTGCCAAACAGGATTCATACTC
TTCATGTGTTGTCCGATCAAACATATCTTCCAAGCTATCATTCATTTTTCTTTCTTCATTTGAACTTTTT
TCTCCCTTCTGCTCTTGTTTCTTCATTTTTAAGAGAACGGTTTCACTAACCAATGTACAGTCCATGTCTA
CTGTCTCTCCTCCTAATT
